Addgene plasmid #191002: pBTK1007 (pSL6)
Purpose: Expresses red chromoprotein on a broad host range RSF1010 origin plasmid
Depositing lab: Jeffrey Barrick. Depositing organization: University of Texas at Austin. Publication: The Pathfinder plasmid toolkit for genetically engineering newly isolated bacteria enables the study of Drosophila-colonizing Orbaceae. Elston KM, Phillips LE, Leonard SP, Young E, Holley JC, Ahsanullah T, McReynolds B, Moran NA, Barrick JE. ISME Commun. 2023 May 24;3(1):49. doi: 10.1038/s43705-023-00255-3. PubMed 37225918.
Backbone
  Vector backbone: pBTK402
  Backbone size w/o insert (bp): 7023
  Vector type: Bacterial Expression, Synthetic Biology
Growth in bacteria
  Bacterial resistance: Tetracycline, 10 μg/mL
  Growth temperature: 37°C
  Growth strain: DH5alpha
  Copy number: Low Copy
Gene/Insert
  Gene/Insert name: red chromoprotein (alt names: mRFP1; BBa_E1010)
  Species: Discosoma sp.
  Insert size (bp): 682
  Promoter: CP25
  Cloning method: Restriction Enzyme; 5′ cloning site BsmBI-v2 (destroyed during cloning); 3′ cloning site BsmBI-v2 (destroyed during cloning)
Resource information
  A portion of this plasmid was derived from a plasmid made by: IGEM registry, Bba_E1010
Terms and licenses: Academic/Nonprofit Terms; Industry Terms: Not Available to Industry
Depositor comments: Please visit https://www.biorxiv.org/content/10.1101/2023.02.15.528778v1 for bioRxiv preprint.
How to cite: pBTK1007 (pSL6) was a gift from Jeffrey Barrick (Addgene plasmid # 191002 ; http://n2t.net/addgene:191002 ; RRID:Addgene_191002)
