[The description below was written by a language model from this plasmid's Addgene catalogue record and pLannotate feature annotations shown in this document.]
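Description:
pBTK1007 (pSL6) is a broad-host-range bacterial expression plasmid from the Pathfinder toolkit, a set of vectors meant for testing genetic tractability in newly isolated bacteria. It is built on the pBTK402 backbone and sequenced at 7,962 nt. Replication relies on the RSF1010 system: the annotated oriV together with the plasmid-encoded RepA, RepB and RepC proteins (RepC is called as a fragment by the annotation tool), plus the R1162-like antisense RNA associated with this replicon. Because the plasmid supplies its own replication proteins, this origin functions in a wide range of Gram-negative hosts; the record lists it as low copy. The RSF1010 oriT and the mobB and mobC mobilization genes are also present, so the plasmid can be transferred by conjugation when a helper supplies the conjugative machinery. Selection is by tetracycline, through a TcR efflux gene that appears to be driven by a fragment of the cat promoter and is flanked by the bidirectional tonB terminator.

The payload is mRFP1 (BioBrick part BBa_E1010), a monomeric red fluorescent protein derived from Discosoma sp., described here as a red chromoprotein because its expression visibly colours colonies. According to the catalogue entry it is expressed from the constitutive CP25 promoter, although the feature table does not annotate this promoter. The coding sequence is followed by the rrnB T1 and T7Te terminators, which insulate it from the adjacent resistance cassette. The insert was assembled via BsmBI sites that were destroyed during cloning, consistent with Golden Gate assembly. The plasmid serves as a visual marker for whether an RSF1010 replicon with tetracycline selection can be established in a given bacterial host.
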