Features (pLannotate 1.2.2; 14 found; start..end, strand, type, name):
    537..931     -  rep_origin     RSF1010 oriV: replication origin of the broad-host-range plasmid RSF1010; requires the RSF1010 RepA/B/C proteins for replication (Scholz et al., 1989)
    961..1242    -  CDS            mobC: MOBC_ECOLX - Protein predicted: Swiss-Prot protein existence level 4. This protein is essential to promote the specific transfer of the plasmid in the presence of conjugative plasmids. From Escherichia coli.
   1273..1360    +  oriT           RSF1010 oriT: origin of transfer of the broad-host-range plasmid RSF1010 (Scholz et al., 1989)
   2189..2599    +  CDS            mobB: MOBB2_ECOLX - Protein predicted: Swiss-Prot protein existence level 4. This protein is essential to promote the specific transfer of the plasmid in the presence of conjugative plasmids. From Escherichia coli.
   2599..3570    +  CDS            RSF1010 RepB: replication protein B of the broad-host-range plasmid RSF1010 (Scholz et al., 1989); repB
   4013..4087    +  ncRNA          Plasmid R1162: Accession: RF00043 - R1162-like plasmid antisense RNA
   4081..4920    +  CDS            RSF1010 RepA: replication protein A of the broad-host-range plasmid RSF1010 (Scholz et al., 1989); repA
   4907..5758    +  CDS            RSF1010 RepC (fragment): replication protein C of the broad-host-range plasmid RSF1010 (Scholz et al., 1989); repC
   5785..5816    +  terminator     tonB terminator: bidirectional E. coli tonB-P14 transcription terminator
   5836..7026    -  CDS            TcR: tetracycline efflux protein; tet; confers resistance to tetracycline
   7027..7120    -  promoter       cat promoter (fragment): promoter of the E. coli cat gene encoding chloramphenicol acetyltransferase
   7151..7178    -  terminator     T7Te terminator: phage T7 early transcription terminator
   7194..7265    -  terminator     rrnB T1 terminator: transcription terminator T1 from the E. coli rrnB gene
   7288..7962    -  CDS            mRFP1: mRFP1 is a basic (constitutively fluorescent) red fluorescent protein published in 2002, derived from Discosoma sp.. It is reported to be a somewhat slowly-maturing monomer with low acid sensitivity.
>Addgene plasmid #191002 | pBTK1007 (pSL6) | addgene full sequence | sequence record 374997 | Addgene NGS Result
ATGTAATATCTCCTCTGTTTCTGTATAACAGTACTATGTGATTATACCAGCCCCCTCACTACATGTCAAG
AATAAACTGCCAAAGCTGGTCTCAAGGGGCCTGTCAGACCAAGTTTACTCATATATACTTTAGATTGATT
TCTGAAAGCGACCAGGTGCTCGGCGTGGCAAGACTCGCAGCGAACCCGTAGAAAGCCATGCTCCAGCCGC
CCGCATTGGAGAAATTCTTCAAATTCCCGTTGCACATAGCCCGGCAATTCCTTTCCCTGCTCTGCCATAA
GCGCAGCGAATGCCGGGTAATACTCGTCAACGATCTGATAGAGAAGGGTTTGCTCGGGTCGGTGGCTCTG
GTAACGACCAGTATCCCGATCCCGGCTGGCCGTCCTGGCCGCCACATGAGGCATGTTCCGCGTCCTTGCA
ATACTGTGTTTACATACAGTCTATCGCTTAGCGGAAAGTTCTTTTACCCTCAGCCGAAATGCCTGCCGTT
GCTAGACATTGCCAGCCAGTGCCCGTCACTCCCGTACTAACTGTCACGAACCCCTGCAATAACTGTCACG
CCCCCCTGCAATAACTGTCACGAACCCCTGCAATAACTGTCACGCCCCCAAACCTGCAAACCCAGCAGGG
GCGGGGGCTGGCGGGGTGTTGGAAAAATCCATCCATGATTATCTAAGAATAATCCACTAGGCGCGGTTAT
CAGCGCCCTTGTGGGGCGCTGCTGCCCTTGCCCAATATGCCCGGCCAGAGGCCGGATAGCTGGTCTATTC
GCTGCGCTAGGCTACACACCGCCCCACCGCTGCGCGGCAGGGGGAAAGGCGGGCAAAGCCCGCTAAACCC
CACACCAAACCCCGCAGAAATACGCTGGAGCGCTTTTAGCCGCTTTAGCGGCCTTTCCCCCTACCCGAAG
GGTGGGGGCGCGTGTGCAGCCCCGCAGGGCCTGTCTCGGTCGATCATTCAGCCCGGCTCATCCTTCTGGC
GTGGCGGCAGACCGAACAAGGCGCGGTCGTGGTCGCGTTCAAGGTACGCATCCATTGCCGCCATGAGCCG
ATCCTCCGGCCACTCGCTGCTGTTCACCTTGGCCAAAATCATGGCCCCCACCAGCACCTTGCGCCTTGTT
TCGTTCTTGCGCTCTTGCTGCTGTTCCCTTGCCCGCACCCGCTGAATTTCGGCATTGATTCGCGCTCGTT
GTTCTTCGAGCTTGGCCAGCCGATCCGCCGCCTTGTTGCTCCCCTTAACCATCTTGACACCCCATTGTTA
ATGTGCTGTCTCGTAGGCTATCATGGAGGCACAGCGGCGGCAATCCCGACCCTACTTTGTAGGGGAGGGC
GCACTTACCGGTTTCTCTTCGAGAAACTGGCCTAACGGCCACCCTTCGGGCGGTGCGCTCTCCGAGGGCC
ATTGCATGGAGCCGAAAAGCAAAAGCAACAGCGAGGCAGCATGGCGATTTATCACCTTACGGCGAAAACC
GGCAGCAGGTCGGGCGGCCAATCGGCCAGGGCCAAGGCCGACTACATCCAGCGCGAAGGCAAGTATGCCC
GCGACATGGATGAAGTCTTGCACGCCGAATCCGGGCACATGCCGGAGTTCGTCGAGCGGCCCGCCGACTA
CTGGGATGCTGCCGACCTGTATGAACGCGCCAATGGGCGGCTGTTCAAGGAGGTCGAATTTGCCCTGCCG
GTCGAGCTGACCCTCGACCAGCAGAAGGCGCTGGCGTCCGAGTTCGCCCAGCACCTGACCGGTGCCGAGC
GCCTGCCGTATACGCTGGCCATCCATGCCGGTGGCGGCGAGAACCCGCACTGCCACCTGATGATCTCCGA
GCGGATCAATGACGGCATCGAGCGGCCCGCCGCTCAGTGGTTCAAGCGGTACAACGGCAAGACCCCGGAG
AAGGGCGGGGCACAGAAGACCGAAGCGCTCAAGCCCAAGGCATGGCTTGAGCAGACCCGCGAGGCATGGG
CCGACCATGCCAACCGGGCATTAGAGCGGGCTGGCCACGACGCCCGCATTGACCACAGAACACTTGAGGC
GCAGGGCATCGAGCGCCTGCCCGGTGTTCACCTGGGGCCGAACGTGGTGGAGATGGAAGGCCAGGGCATC
CGCACCGACCGGGCAGACGTGGCCCTGAACATCGACACCGCCAACGCCCAGATCATCGACTTACAGGAAT
ACCGGGAGGCAATAGACCATGAACGCAATCGACAGAGTGAAGAAATCCAGAGGCATCAACGAGTTAGCGG
AGCAGATCGAACCGCTGGCCCAGAGCATGGCGACACTGGCCGACGAAGCCCGGCAGGTCATGAGCCAGAC
CCAGCAGGCCAGCGAGGCGCAGGCGGCGGAGTGGCTGAAAGCCCAGCGCCAGACAGGGGCGGCATGGGTG
GAGCTGGCCAAAGAGTTGCGGGAGGTAGCCGCCGAGGTGAGCAGCGCCGCGCAGAGCGCCCGGAGCGCGT
CGCGGGGGTGGCACTGGAAGCTATGGCTAACCGTGATGCTGGCTTCCATGATGCCTACGGTGGTGCTGCT
GATCGCATCGTTGCTCTTGCTCGACCTGACGCCACTGACAACCGAGGACGGCTCGATCTGGCTGCGCTTG
GTGGCCCGATGAAGAACGACAGGACTTTGCAGGCCATAGGCCGACAGCTCAAGGCCATGGGCTGTGAGCG
CTTCGATATCGGCGTCAGGGACGCCACCACCGGCCAGATGATGAACCGGGAATGGTCAGCCGCCGAAGTG
CTCCAGAACACGCCATGGCTCAAGCGGATGAATGCCCAGGGCAATGACGTGTATATCAGGCCCGCCGAGC
AGGAGCGGCATGGTCTGGTGCTGGTGGACGACCTCAGCGAGTTTGACCTGGATGACATGAAAGCCGAGGG
CCGGGAGCCTGCCCTGGTAGTGGAAACCAGCCCGAAGAACTATCAGGCATGGGTCAAGGTGGCCGACGCC
GCAGGCGGTGAACTTCGGGGGCAGATTGCCCGGACGCTGGCCAGCGAGTACGACGCCGACCCGGCCAGCG
CCGACAGCCGCCACTATGGCCGCTTGGCGGGCTTCACCAACCGCAAGGACAAGCACACCACCCGCGCCGG
TTATCAGCCGTGGGTGCTGCTGCGTGAATCCAAGGGCAAGACCGCCACCGCTGGCCCGGCGCTGGTGCAG
CAGGCTGGCCAGCAGATCGAGCAGGCCCAGCGGCAGCAGGAGAAGGCCCGCAGGCTGGCCAGCCTCGAAC
TGCCCGAGCGGCAGCTTAGCCGCCACCGGCGCACGGCGCTGGACGAGTACCGCAGCGAGATGGCCGGGCT
GGTCAAGCGCTTCGGTGATGACCTCAGCAAGTGCGACTTTATCGCCGCGCAGAAGCTGGCCAGCCGGGGC
CGCAGTGCCGAGGAAATCGGCAAGGCCATGGCCGAGGCCAGCCCAGCGCTGGCAGAGCGCAAGCCCGGCC
ACGAAGCGGATTACATCGAGCGCACCGTCAGCAAGGTCATGGGTCTGCCCAGCGTCCAGCTTGCGCGGGC
CGAGCTGGCACGGGCACCGGCACCCCGCCAGCGAGGCATGGACAGGGGCGGGCCAGATTTCAGCATGTAG
TGCTTGCGTTGGTACTCACGCCTGTTATACTATGAGTACTCACGCACAGAAGGGGGTTTTATGGAATACG
AAAAAAGCGCTTCAGGGTCGGTCTACCTGATCAAAAGTGACAAGGGCTATTGGTTGCCCGGTGGCTTTGG
TTATACGTCAAACAAGGCCGAGGCTGGCCGCTTTTCAGTCGCTGATATGGCCAGCCTTAACCTTGACGGC
TGCACCTTGTCCTTGTTCCGCGAAGACAAGCCTTTCGGCCCCGGCAAGTTTCTCGGTGACTGATATGAAA
GACCAAAAGGACAAGCAGACCGGCGACCTGCTGGCCAGCCCTGACGCTGTACGCCAAGCGCGATATGCCG
AGCGCATGAAGGCCAAAGGGATGCGTCAGCGCAAGTTCTGGCTGACCGACGACGAATACGAGGCGCTGCG
CGAGTGCCTGGAAGAACTCAGAGCGGCGCAGGGCGGGGGTAGTAACCCCGCCAGCGCCTAACCACCAACT
GCCTGCAAAGGAGGCAATCAATGGCTACCCATAAGCCTATCAATATTCTGGAGGCGTTCGCAGCAGCGCC
GCCACCGCTGGACTACGTTTTGCCCAACATGGTGGCCGGTACGGTCGGGGCGCTGGTGTCGCCCGGTGGT
GCCGGTAAATCCATGCTGGCCCTGCAACTGGCCGCACAGATTGCAGGCGGGCCGGATCTGCTGGAGGTGG
GCGAACTGCCCACCGGCCCGGTGATCTACCTGCCCGCCGAAGACCCGCCCACCGCCATTCATCACCGCCT
GCACGCCCTTGGGGCGCACCTCAGCGCCGAGGAACGGCAAGCCGTGGCTGACGGCCTGCTGATCCAGCCG
CTGATCGGCAGCCTGCCCAACATCATGGCCCCGGAGTGGTTCGACGGCCTCAAGCGCGCCGCCGAGGGCC
GCCGCCTGATGGTGCTGGACACGCTGCGCCGGTTCCACATCGAGGAAGAAAACGCCAGCGGCCCCATGGC
CCAGGTCATCGGTCGCATGGAGGCCATCGCCGCCGATACCGGGTGCTCTATCGTGTTCCTGCACCATGCC
AGCAAGGGCGCGGCCATGATGGGCGCAGGCGACCAGCAGCAGGCCAGCCGGGGCAGCTCGGTACTGGTCG
ATAACATCCGCTGGCAGTCCTACCTGTCGAGCATGACCAGCGCCGAGGCCGAGGAATGGGGTGTGGACGA
CGACCAGCGCCGGTTCTTCGTCCGCTTCGGTGTGAGCAAGGCCAACTATGGCGCACCGTTCGCTGATCGG
TGGTTCAGGCGGCATGACGGCGGGGTGCTCAAGCCCGCCGTGCTGGAGAGGCAGCGCAAGAGCAAGGGGG
TGCCCCGTGGTGAAGCCTAAGAACAAGCACAGCCTCAGCCACGTCCGGCACGACCCGGCGCACTGTCTGG
CCCCCGGCCTGTTCCGTGCCCTCAAGCGGGGCGAGCGCAAGCGCAGCAAGCTGGACGTGACGTATGACTA
CGGCGACGGCAAGCGGATCGAGTTCAGCGGCCCGGAGCCGCTGGGCGCTGATGATCTGCGCATCCTGCAA
GGGCTGGTGGCCATGGCTGGGCCTAATGGCCTAGTGCTTGGCCCGGAACCCAAGACCGAAGGCGGACGGC
AGCTCCGGCTGTTCCTGGAACCCAAGTGGGAGGCCGTCACCGCTGATGCCATGGTGGTCAAAGGTAGCTA
TCGGGCGCTGGCAAAGGAAATCGGGGCAGAGGTCGATAGTGGTGGGGCGCTCAAGCACATACAGGACTGC
ATCGAGCGCCTTTGGAAGGTATCCATCATCGCCCAGAATGGCCGCAAGCGGCAGGGGTTTCGGCTGCTGT
CGGAGTACGCCAGCGACGAGGCGGACGGGCGCCTGTACGTGGCCCTGAACCCCTTGATCGCGCAGGCCGT
CATGGGTGGCGGCCAGCATGTGCGCATCAGCATGGACGAGGTGCGGGCGCTGGACAGCGAAACCGCCCGC
CTGCTGCACCAGCGGCTGTGTGGCTGGATCGACCCCGGCAAAACCGGCAAGGCTTCCATAGATACCTTGT
GCGGCTATGTCTGGCCGTCAGAGGCCAGTGGTTCGACCATGCGCAAGCGCCGCCAGCGGGTGCGCGAGGC
GTTGCCGGAGCTGGTCGCGCTGGGCTGGACGGTAACCGAGTTCGCGGCGGGCAAGTACGACATCACCCGG
CCCAAGGCGGCAGGCTGACTCACGTTAAGGGATTTTGGTCATGAAGTCAAAAGCCTCCGACCGGAGGCTT
TTGACTTGAGGGGGATCCCTTCCATTCAGGTCGAGGTGGCCCGGCTCCATGCACCGCGACGCAACGCGGG
GAGGCAGACAAGGTATAGGGCGGCGCCTACAATCCATGCCAACCCGTTCCATGTGCTCGCCGAGGCGGCA
TAAATCGCCGTGACGATCAGCGGTCCAATGATCGAAGTTAGGCTGGTAAGAGCCGCGAGCGATCCTTGAA
GCTGTCCCTGATGGTCGTCATCTACCTGCCTGGACAGCATGGCCTGCAACGCGGGCATCCCGATGCCGCC
GGAAGCGAGAAGAATCATAATGGGGAAGGCCATCCAGCCTCGCGTCGCGAACGCCAGCAAGACGTAGCCC
AGCGCGTCGGCCGCCATGCCGGCGATAATGGCCTGCTTCTCGCCGAAACGTTTGGTGGCGGGACCAGTGA
CGAAGGCTTGAGCGAGGGCGTGCAAGATTCCGAATACCGCAAGCGACAGGCCGATCATCGTCGCGCTCCA
GCGAAAGCGGTCCTCGCCGAAAATGACCCAGAGCGCTGCCGGCACCTGTCCTACGAGTTGCATGATAAAG
AAGACAGTCATAAGTGCGGCGACGATAGTCATGCCCCGCGCCCACCGGAAGGAGCTGACTGGGTTGAAGG
CTCTCAAGGGCATCGGTCGACGCTCTCCCTTATGCGACTCCTGCATTAGGAAGCAGCCCAGTAGTAGGTT
GAGGCCGTTGAGCACCGCCGCCGCAAGGAATGGTGCATGCAAGGAGATGGCGCCCAACAGTCCCCCGGCC
ACGGGGCCTGCCACCATACCCACGCCGAAACAAGCGCTCATGAGCCCGAAGTGGCGAGCCCGATCTTCCC
CATCGGTGATGTCGGCGATATAGGCGCCAGCAACCGCACCTGTGGCGCCGGTGATGCCGGCCACGATGCG
TCCGGCGTAGAGGATCCACAGGACGGGTGTGGTCGCCATGATCGCGTAGTCGATAGTGGCTCCAAGTAGC
GAAGCGAGCAGGACTGGGCGGCGGCCAAAGCGGTCGGACAGTGCTCCGAGAACGGGTGCGCATAGAAATT
GCATCAACGCATATAGCGCTAGCAGCACGCCATAGTGACTGGCGATGCTGTCGGAATGGACGATATCCCG
CAAGAGGCCCGGCAGTACCGGCATAACCAAGCCTATGCCTACAGCATCCAGGGTGACGGTGCCGAGGATG
ACGATGAGTGCATTGTTAGATTTCATTTTAGCTTCTTAGCTCCTGAAAATCTCGATAACTCAAAAAATAC
GCCCGGTAGTGATCTTATTTCATTATGGTGAAAGTTGGAACCTCTTACGTAGCGGCCGCTCGGTGAGACC
GACTTATAAACGCAGAAAGGCCCACCCGAAGGTGAGCCAGTGTGACTCTAGTAGAGAGCGTTCACCGACA
AACAACAGATAAAACGAAAGGCCCAGTCTTTCGACTGAGCCTTTCGTTTTATTTGATGCCTGGAGATCCT
TATATTAAGCGCCGGTGGAGTGACGACCTTCAGCACGTTCGTACTGTTCAACGATGGTGTAGTCTTCGTT
GTGGGAGGTGATGTCCAGTTTGATGTCGGTTTTGTAAGCACCCGGCAGCTGAACCGGTTTTTTAGCCATG
TAGGTGGTTTTAACTTCAGCGTCGTAGTGACCACCGTCTTTCAGTTTCAGACGCATTTTGATTTCACCTT
TCAGAGCACCGTCCTCCGGGTACATACGTTCGGTGGAAGCTTCCCAACCCATGGTTTTTTTCTGCATAAC
CGGACCGTCGGACGGGAAGTTGGTACCACGCAGTTTAACTTTGTAGATGAACTCACCGTCTTGCAGGGAG
GAGTCCTGGGTAACGGTAACAACACCACCGTCTTCGAAGTTCATAACACGTTCCCATTTGAAACCTTCCG
GGAAGGACAGTTTCAGGTAGTCCGGGATGTCAGCCGGGTGTTTAACGTAAGCTTTGGAACCGTACTGGAA
CTGCGGGGACAGGATGTCCCAAGCGAACGGCAGCGGACCACCTTTGGTAACTTTCAGTTTAGCGGTCTGG
GTACCTTCGTACGGACGACCTTCACCTTCACCTTCGATTTCGAACTCGTGACCGTTAACGGAACCTTCCA
TACGAACTTTGAAACGCATGAACTCTTTGATAACGTCTTCGGAGGAAGCCAT
